Addgene plasmid #208053: pET28-3'TwStrep
Purpose: (Empty Backbone) Empty vector for prokaryotic expression, insert a Twin Strep tag (with TAA) between HindII and XhoI site of pET28a (+), both HindIII and XhoI are retained. HindIII in-frame with Twin Strep tag.
Depositing lab: Quanfu Ma. Depositing organization: Maternal and Child Health Hospital of Hubei Province.
Backbone
  Vector backbone: pET28a(+)
  Backbone manufacturer: Merck-Millipore (Novagen)
  Modifications to backbone: add Twin Strep tag
  Vector type: Bacterial Expression
  Promoter: T7
  Tag / fusion protein: Twin Strep (C terminal on backbone)
Growth in bacteria
  Bacterial resistance: Kanamycin, 50 μg/mL
  Growth temperature: 37°C
  Growth strain: DH5alpha
  Growth instructions: we use BL21 (DE3) for expression
  Copy number: Low Copy
Resource information
  A portion of this plasmid was derived from a plasmid made by: Strep tag is ® of IBA lifescience.
Terms and licenses: Academic/Nonprofit Terms; Industry Terms: Not Available to Industry
Depositor comments: We optimized nucleic acid sequence of Twin Strep, eliminated tandem repeats, for better oligo assembly. The nucleic acids are different from that of IBA lifescience, amino acids are the same. The Twin Strep tag was synthesized by oligo assembly using following oligos: # Sequence 5'-3' bp pET28-TwStrp.o1: CGACAAGCTTTCCGGAGGGAGCGCTTGGAGCCACCCGCAGTTCGAA 46 pET28-TwStrp.o2: CGATCCACCGCCAGAACCTCCACCTTTTTCGAACTGCGGGTGGCTC 46 TwStrp.opt.o3: AGGTTCTGGCGGTGGATCGGGAGGTTCAGCGTGGTCTCACCCCCAA 46 TwStrp.opt.o4: GGTGCTCGAGCTATTACTTCTCAAATTGGGGGTGAGACCACGCT 44
How to cite: pET28-3'TwStrep was a gift from Quanfu Ma (Addgene plasmid # 208053 ; http://n2t.net/addgene:208053 ; RRID:Addgene_208053)
