[The description below was written by a language model from this plasmid's Addgene catalogue record and pLannotate feature annotations shown in this document.]
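Description:
pET28-3'TwStrep is an empty bacterial expression backbone derived from pET28a(+), modified so that proteins cloned into it can carry a C-terminal Twin-Strep tag. It replicates in E. coli from a pBR322-type origin accompanied by the bom region and the rop gene, consistent with its listing as low copy. It is selected with kanamycin through an aminoglycoside phosphotransferase gene. An f1 origin is also present. The short tetracycline-resistance, AmpR promoter, capTEV and SET1 fragments in the automated annotation appear to be residual backbone sequence or partial homology matches rather than functional elements.

The expression cassette follows the standard pET arrangement: a T7 promoter with an adjacent lac operator, the T7 gene 10 ribosome binding site and a T7 terminator. A plasmid-borne lacI gene provides repressor, so transcription is held off until IPTG is added in a host that supplies T7 RNA polymerase; the depositor uses BL21(DE3). Upstream of the cloning region, the annotation shows a thrombin cleavage site and the T7 tag leader. The short capTEV match just before them probably reflects the N-terminal His tag of pET28a.

The Twin-Strep coding sequence, ending in a stop codon, was inserted between the HindIII and XhoI sites. Both sites are retained and HindIII is in frame with the tag. Because of that stop codon, the His-tag sequence annotated downstream should not be translated. The depositor assembled the tag from oligonucleotides and recoded it to remove tandem repeats while keeping the amino acid sequence unchanged. The vector is intended for producing recombinant proteins that can be purified or detected on Strep-Tactin resins.
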