Features (pLannotate 1.2.2; 22 found; start..end, strand, type, name):
     12..440     +  rep_origin     f1 ori (sequence partly withheld): f1 bacteriophage origin of replication; arrow indicates direction of (+) strand synthesis
    493..550     +  promoter       AmpR promoter (fragment): bla
    559..1374    -  CDS            KanR: aminoglycoside phosphotransferase; aph(3')-Ia; confers resistance to kanamycin in bacteria or G418 (Geneticin®) in eukaryotes
   1496..2084    +  rep_origin     ori: high-copy-number ColE1/pMB1/pBR322/pUC origin of replication
   2270..2409    -  misc_feature   bom: basis of mobility region from pBR322
   2511..2702    -  CDS            rop: Rop protein, which maintains plasmids at low copy number; rop
   2719..3099    +  CDS            YPB1_ECOLX: Protein predicted: Swiss-Prot protein existence level 4. From Escherichia coli.
   3171..3462    -  CDS            TcR (fragment): tetracycline efflux protein; tet; confers resistance to tetracycline
   3477..3498    -  protein_bind   CAP binding site: CAP binding activates transcription in the presence of cAMP. E. coli catabolite activator protein
   3511..4593    -  CDS            lacI: lac repressor; lacI; The lac repressor binds to the lac operator to inhibit transcription in E. coli. This inhibition can be relieved by adding lactose or isopropyl-β-D-thiogalactopyranoside (IPTG).
   4594..4671    -  promoter       lacI promoter: lacI
   4679..4958    -  CDS            TcR (fragment): tetracycline efflux protein; tet; confers resistance to tetracycline
   4980..4998    +  promoter       T7 promoter: promoter for bacteriophage T7 RNA polymerase
   4999..5023    +  protein_bind   lac operator: The lac repressor binds to the lac operator to inhibit transcription in E. coli. This inhibition can be relieved by adding lactose or isopropyl-β-D-thiogalactopyranoside (IPTG). lac repressor encoded by lacI
   5038..5060    +  RBS            RBS: efficient ribosome binding site from bacteriophage T7 gene 10 (Olins and Rangwala, 1989)
   5079..5095    +  CDS            capTEV™ (fragment): composite tag for in vivo biotinylation, TEV protease cleavage, and 6xHis tagging
   5106..5123    +  CDS            thrombin site: thrombin recognition and cleavage site
   5127..5159    +  CDS            T7 tag (gene 10 leader): leader peptide from bacteriophage T7 gene 10 promotes efficient translation in E. coli
   5203..5271    +  CDS            Twin-Strep-tag (fragment): two Strep-Tag®II moieties connected by a linker for enhanced binding to Strep-Tactin®, an engineered form of streptavidin (Schmidt et al., 2013)
   5305..5322    +  CDS            9xHis (fragment): 9xHis affinity tag
   5332..5381    +  CDS            SET1 (fragment): solubility-enhancement tag derived from T7 phage gene 10B
   5389..5436    +  terminator     T7 terminator: transcription terminator for bacteriophage T7 RNA polymerase
>Addgene plasmid #208053 | pET28-3'TwStrep | addgene full sequence | sequence record 415923 | Addgene NGS Result
TGGCGAATGGG
[124 nt withheld, positions 12-135]
C
[91 nt withheld, positions 137-227]
A
[49 nt withheld, positions 229-277]
CCTTTGACGTTGGAGTCCACGTTCTTT
[37 nt withheld, positions 305-341]
ACCCTATCTCGGTCTATTCTTTTGATTTATAAGGGATTTTGCCGATTTCGGCCTATTGGTTAAAAAATGA
GCTGATTTAACAAAAATTTAACGCGAATTTTAACAAAATATTAACGCTTACAATTTAGGTGGCACTTTTC
GGGGAAATGTGCGCGGAACCCCTATTTGTTTATTTTTCTAAATACATTCAAATATGTATCCGCTCATGAA
TTAATTCTTAGAAAAACTCATCGAGCATCAAATGAAACTGCAATTTATTCATATCAGGATTATCAATACC
ATATTTTTGAAAAAGCCGTTTCTGTAATGAAGGAGAAAACTCACCGAGGCAGTTCCATAGGATGGCAAGA
TCCTGGTATCGGTCTGCGATTCCGACTCGTCCAACATCAATACAACCTATTAATTTCCCCTCGTCAAAAA
TAAGGTTATCAAGTGAGAAATCACCATGAGTGACGACTGAATCCGGTGAGAATGGCAAAAGTTTATGCAT
TTCTTTCCAGACTTGTTCAACAGGCCAGCCATTACGCTCGTCATCAAAATCACTCGCATCAACCAAACCG
TTATTCATTCGTGATTGCGCCTGAGCGAGACGAAATACGCGATCGCTGTTAAAAGGACAATTACAAACAG
GAATCGAATGCAACCGGCGCAGGAACACTGCCAGCGCATCAACAATATTTTCACCTGAATCAGGATATTC
TTCTAATACCTGGAATGCTGTTTTCCCGGGGATCGCAGTGGTGAGTAACCATGCATCATCAGGAGTACGG
ATAAAATGCTTGATGGTCGGAAGAGGCATAAATTCCGTCAGCCAGTTTAGTCTGACCATCTCATCTGTAA
CATCATTGGCAACGCTACCTTTGCCATGTTTCAGAAACAACTCTGGCGCATCGGGCTTCCCATACAATCG
ATAGATTGTCGCACCTGATTGCCCGACATTATCGCGAGCCCATTTATACCCATATAAATCAGCATCCATG
TTGGAATTTAATCGCGGCCTAGAGCAAGACGTTTCCCGTTGAATATGGCTCATAACACCCCTTGTATTAC
TGTTTATGTAAGCAGACAGTTTTATTGTTCATGACCAAAATCCCTTAACGTGAGTTTTCGTTCCACTGAG
CGTCAGACCCCGTAGAAAAGATCAAAGGATCTTCTTGAGATCCTTTTTTTCTGCGCGTAATCTGCTGCTT
GCAAACAAAAAAACCACCGCTACCAGCGGTGGTTTGTTTGCCGGATCAAGAGCTACCAACTCTTTTTCCG
AAGGTAACTGGCTTCAGCAGAGCGCAGATACCAAATACTGTCCTTCTAGTGTAGCCGTAGTTAGGCCACC
ACTTCAAGAACTCTGTAGCACCGCCTACATACCTCGCTCTGCTAATCCTGTTACCAGTGGCTGCTGCCAG
TGGCGATAAGTCGTGTCTTACCGGGTTGGACTCAAGACGATAGTTACCGGATAAGGCGCAGCGGTCGGGC
TGAACGGGGGGTTCGTGCACACAGCCCAGCTTGGAGCGAACGACCTACACCGAACTGAGATACCTACAGC
GTGAGCTATGAGAAAGCGCCACGCTTCCCGAAGGGAGAAAGGCGGACAGGTATCCGGTAAGCGGCAGGGT
CGGAACAGGAGAGCGCACGAGGGAGCTTCCAGGGGGAAACGCCTGGTATCTTTATAGTCCTGTCGGGTTT
CGCCACCTCTGACTTGAGCGTCGATTTTTGTGATGCTCGTCAGGGGGGCGGAGCCTATGGAAAAACGCCA
GCAACGCGGCCTTTTTACGGTTCCTGGCCTTTTGCTGGCCTTTTGCTCACATGTTCTTTCCTGCGTTATC
CCCTGATTCTGTGGATAACCGTATTACCGCCTTTGAGTGAGCTGATACCGCTCGCCGCAGCCGAACGACC
GAGCGCAGCGAGTCAGTGAGCGAGGAAGCGGAAGAGCGCCTGATGCGGTATTTTCTCCTTACGCATCTGT
GCGGTATTTCACACCGCAATGGTGCACTCTCAGTACAATCTGCTCTGATGCCGCATAGTTAAGCCAGTAT
ACACTCCGCTATCGCTACGTGACTGGGTCATGGCTGCGCCCCGACACCCGCCAACACCCGCTGACGCGCC
CTGACGGGCTTGTCTGCTCCCGGCATCCGCTTACAGACAAGCTGTGACCGTCTCCGGGAGCTGCATGTGT
CAGAGGTTTTCACCGTCATCACCGAAACGCGCGAGGCAGCTGCGGTAAAGCTCATCAGCGTGGTCGTGAA
GCGATTCACAGATGTCTGCCTGTTCATCCGCGTCCAGCTCGTTGAGTTTCTCCAGAAGCGTTAATGTCTG
GCTTCTGATAAAGCGGGCCATGTTAAGGGCGGTTTTTTCCTGTTTGGTCACTGATGCCTCCGTGTAAGGG
GGATTTCTGTTCATGGGGGTAATGATACCGATGAAACGAGAGAGGATGCTCACGATACGGGTTACTGATG
ATGAACATGCCCGGTTACTGGAACGTTGTGAGGGTAAACAACTGGCGGTATGGATGCGGCGGGACCAGAG
AAAAATCACTCAGGGTCAATGCCAGCGCTTCGTTAATACAGATGTAGGTGTTCCACAGGGTAGCCAGCAG
CATCCTGCGATGCAGATCCGGAACATAATGGTGCAGGGCGCTGACTTCCGCGTTTCCAGACTTTACGAAA
CACGGAAACCGAAGACCATTCATGTTGTTGCTCAGGTCGCAGACGTTTTGCAGCAGCAGTCGCTTCACGT
TCGCTCGCGTATCGGTGATTCATTCTGCTAACCAGTAAGGCAACCCCGCCAGCCTAGCCGGGTCCTCAAC
GACAGGAGCACGATCATGCGCACCCGTGGGGCCGCCATGCCGGCGATAATGGCCTGCTTCTCGCCGAAAC
GTTTGGTGGCGGGACCAGTGACGAAGGCTTGAGCGAGGGCGTGCAAGATTCCGAATACCGCAAGCGACAG
GCCGATCATCGTCGCGCTCCAGCGAAAGCGGTCCTCGCCGAAAATGACCCAGAGCGCTGCCGGCACCTGT
CCTACGAGTTGCATGATAAAGAAGACAGTCATAAGTGCGGCGACGATAGTCATGCCCCGCGCCCACCGGA
AGGAGCTGACTGGGTTGAAGGCTCTCAAGGGCATCGGTCGAGATCCCGGTGCCTAATGAGTGAGCTAACT
TACATTAATTGCGTTGCGCTCACTGCCCGCTTTCCAGTCGGGAAACCTGTCGTGCCAGCTGCATTAATGA
ATCGGCCAACGCGCGGGGAGAGGCGGTTTGCGTATTGGGCGCCAGGGTGGTTTTTCTTTTCACCAGTGAG
ACGGGCAACAGCTGATTGCCCTTCACCGCCTGGCCCTGAGAGAGTTGCAGCAAGCGGTCCACGCTGGTTT
GCCCCAGCAGGCGAAAATCCTGTTTGATGGTGGTTAACGGCGGGATATAACATGAGCTGTCTTCGGTATC
GTCGTATCCCACTACCGAGATATCCGCACCAACGCGCAGCCCGGACTCGGTAATGGCGCGCATTGCGCCC
AGCGCCATCTGATCGTTGGCAACCAGCATCGCAGTGGGAACGATGCCCTCATTCAGCATTTGCATGGTTT
GTTGAAAACCGGACATGGCACTCCAGTCGCCTTCCCGTTCCGCTATCGGCTGAATTTGATTGCGAGTGAG
ATATTTATGCCAGCCAGCCAGACGCAGACGCGCCGAGACAGAACTTAATGGGCCCGCTAACAGCGCGATT
TGCTGGTGACCCAATGCGACCAGATGCTCCACGCCCAGTCGCGTACCGTCTTCATGGGAGAAAATAATAC
TGTTGATGGGTGTCTGGTCAGAGACATCAAGAAATAACGCCGGAACATTAGTGCAGGCAGCTTCCACAGC
AATGGCATCCTGGTCATCCAGCGGATAGTTAATGATCAGCCCACTGACGCGTTGCGCGAGAAGATTGTGC
ACCGCCGCTTTACAGGCTTCGACGCCGCTTCGTTCTACCATCGACACCACCACGCTGGCACCCAGTTGAT
CGGCGCGAGATTTAATCGCCGCGACAATTTGCGACGGCGCGTGCAGGGCCAGACTGGAGGTGGCAACGCC
AATCAGCAACGACTGTTTGCCCGCCAGTTGTTGTGCCACGCGGTTGGGAATGTAATTCAGCTCCGCCATC
GCCGCTTCCACTTTTTCCCGCGTTTTCGCAGAAACGTGGCTGGCCTGGTTCACCACGCGGGAAACGGTCT
GATAAGAGACACCGGCATACTCTGCGACATCGTATAACGTTACTGGTTTCACATTCACCACCCTGAATTG
ACTCTCTTCCGGGCGCTATCATGCCATACCGCGAAAGGTTTTGCGCCATTCGATGGTGTCCGGGATCTCG
ACGCTCTCCCTTATGCGACTCCTGCATTAGGAAGCAGCCCAGTAGTAGGTTGAGGCCGTTGAGCACCGCC
GCCGCAAGGAATGGTGCATGCAAGGAGATGGCGCCCAACAGTCCCCCGGCCACGGGGCCTGCCACCATAC
CCACGCCGAAACAAGCGCTCATGAGCCCGAAGTGGCGAGCCCGATCTTCCCCATCGGTGATGTCGGCGAT
ATAGGCGCCAGCAACCGCACCTGTGGCGCCGGTGATGCCGGCCACGATGCGTCCGGCGTAGAGGATCGAG
ATCTCGATCCCGCGAAATTAATACGACTCACTATAGGGGAATTGTGAGCGGATAACAATTCCCCTCTAGA
AATAATTTTGTTTAACTTTAAGAAGGAGATATACCATGGGCAGCAGCCATCATCATCATCATCACAGCAG
CGGCCTGGTGCCGCGCGGCAGCCATATGGCTAGCATGACTGGTGGACAGCAAATGGGTCGCGGATCCGAA
TTCGAGCTCCGTCGACAAGCTTTCCGGAGGGAGCGCTTGGAGCCACCCGCAGTTCGAAAAAGGTGGAGGT
TCTGGCGGTGGATCGGGAGGTTCAGCGTGGTCTCACCCCCAATTTGAGAAGTAATAGCTCGAGCACCACC
ACCACCACCACTGAGATCCGGCTGCTAACAAAGCCCGAAAGGAAGCTGAGTTGGCTGCTGCCACCGCTGA
GCAATAACTAGCATAACCCCTTGGGGCCTCTAAACGGGTCTTGAGGGGTTTTTTGCTGAAAGGAGGAACT
ATATCCGGAT
